Addgene plasmid #235107: VN990 pB2Hws_v9_cI-Asf1B+rpoA-IP3
Purpose: Quantitative bacterial two-hybrid (qB2H). Expresses Asf1B and IP3.
Depositing lab: Oscar Ramos. Depositing organization: Commissariat Energie Atomique (CEA), Saclay. Publication: Optimized Quantitative Bacterial Two-Hybrid (qB2H) for Protein-Protein Interaction Assessment. Guyot A, Maillard E, Ferreira-Pinto K, Plancon-Arnould L, Nadaradjane AA, Guerois R, Ochsenbein F, Martin L, Ramos OHP. Comput Struct Biotechnol J. 2026 May 25;35(1):0098. doi: 10.34133/csbj.0098. eCollection 2026. PubMed 42199375.
Backbone
  Vector backbone: pAC
  Backbone size w/o insert (bp): 6519
  Vector type: Bacterial Expression, Synthetic Biology ; Quantitative bacterial two-hybrid (qB2H)
Growth in bacteria
  Bacterial resistance: Chloramphenicol, 25 μg/mL
  Growth temperature: 37°C
  Growth strain: SB39 (Addgene #235121)
  Growth instructions: Resistant to kanamycin (dependent on the interaction strength)
  Copy number: Low Copy
Gene/Insert 1
  Gene/Insert name: Asf1B (alt names: Anti-silencing function protein 1 homolog B; CCG1-interacting factor A-II)
  Species: H. sapiens (human)
  Insert size (bp): 483
  Entrez Gene: ASF1B (a.k.a. CIA-II)
  Promoter: lacUV5
  Cloning method: Restriction Enzyme; 5′ cloning site Acc65I (not destroyed); 3′ cloning site SacI (not destroyed)
  Sequencing primers: 5′ GATCAGGGATAGCGGTCAGG; 3′ TCCCCGTGGAGGTAATAATTGAC
Gene/Insert 2
  Gene/Insert name: IP3
  Species: Synthetic
  Insert size (bp): 93
  Promoter: lpp+lacUV5
  Tag / fusion protein: cI_E34P-rpoA (N terminal on insert)
  Cloning method: Restriction Enzyme; 5′ cloning site NotI (not destroyed); 3′ cloning site BamHI (not destroyed)
  Sequencing primers: 5′ GAACAGCGTACCGACCTGGAC; 3′ AAGTTGGCCCAGGGCT
Terms and licenses: Academic/Nonprofit Terms; Industry Terms: Not Available to Industry
Depositor comments: Please note that this plasmid may require a unique bacterial strain, so make sure to confirm that you can also obtain the appropriate growth strain. Please contact us or contact our distributors if you have any questions. Please visit https://doi.org/10.1101/2025.10.29.680610 for bioRxiv preprint.
How to cite: VN990 pB2Hws_v9_cI-Asf1B+rpoA-IP3 was a gift from Oscar Ramos (Addgene plasmid # 235107 ; http://n2t.net/addgene:235107 ; RRID:Addgene_235107)
