[The description below was written by a language model from this plasmid's Addgene catalogue record and pLannotate feature annotations shown in this document.]
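Description:
VN990 pB2Hws_v9_cI-Asf1B+rpoA-IP3 is a single-plasmid bacterial expression construct for a quantitative bacterial two-hybrid (qB2H) assay, built on a pAC backbone and sequenced at about 7.1 kb. It replicates in E. coli from a p15A origin (catalogued as low copy) and is selected with chloramphenicol through a cat promoter–CmR cassette. An f1 origin is also annotated. The record notes that propagation may require a dedicated host strain, SB39.

The plasmid carries both hybrid partners. On one strand, a lacUV5 promoter with a lac operator drives the phage λ cI repressor fused upstream of human ASF1B, a histone chaperone (483 bp insert). This fusion is the DNA-binding "bait". On the other strand, a second lacUV5 promoter and operator (listed in the catalogue as lpp+lacUV5) drive an E. coli RNA polymerase α-subunit (rpoA) fragment. The 93 bp synthetic IP3 insert is cloned downstream of it, though IP3 itself is not annotated in the feature table. The catalogue names the N-terminal fusion partner of IP3 as "cI_E34P-rpoA", whereas the plasmid name and the feature table place cI on Asf1B and rpoA on IP3. Both fusions should be IPTG-inducible through the lac operators.

A reporter unit consisting of a partial lacUV5-type promoter followed by EGFP and KanR lies between the two expression cassettes. In this type of system, interaction between the cI-tethered and rpoA-fused partners recruits RNA polymerase to a weak promoter. This fits the depositor's note that kanamycin resistance depends on interaction strength. The construct is used to assess the Asf1B–IP3 interaction quantitatively.
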