Features (pLannotate 1.2.2; 22 found; start..end, strand, type, name):
    133..235     +  promoter       cat promoter: promoter of the E. coli cat gene encoding chloramphenicol acetyltransferase
    236..895     +  CDS            CmR: chloramphenicol acetyltransferase; cat; confers resistance to chloramphenicol
   1194..1268    -  CDS            YPB2_ECOLX (fragment): Protein predicted: Swiss-Prot protein existence level 4. From Escherichia coli.
   1282..1746    -  CDS            ASF1B (fragment): ASF1B_HUMAN - Experimental evidence at protein level: Swiss-Prot protein existence level 1. Histone chaperone that facilitates histone deposition and histone exchange and removal during nucleosome assembly and disassembly. Cooperates with chromatin assembly factor 1 (CAF-1) to promote replication-dependent chromatin assembly. Does not participate in replication-independent nucleosome deposition which is mediated by ASF1A and HIRA. Required for spermatogenesis. From Homo sapiens (Human).
   1756..2466    -  CDS            λ repressor: phage λ repressor; cI
   2487..2503    -  protein_bind   lac operator: The lac repressor binds to the lac operator to inhibit transcription in E. coli. This inhibition can be relieved by adding lactose or isopropyl-β-D-thiogalactopyranoside (IPTG). lac repressor encoded by lacI
   2511..2541    -  promoter       lac UV5 promoter: E. coli lac promoter with an "up" mutation
   2569..2592    -  promoter       tet promoter (fragment): E. coli promoter for tetracycline efflux protein gene
   2697..2738    -  CDS            S-Tag (fragment): affinity and epitope tag derived from pancreatic ribonuclease A
   2893..2913    +  promoter       lac UV5 promoter (fragment): E. coli lac promoter with an "up" mutation
   2946..3662    +  CDS            EGFP: EGFP is a basic (constitutively fluorescent) green fluorescent protein published in 1996, derived from Aequorea victoria. It is reported to be a rapidly-maturing weak dimer with moderate acid sensitivity.
   3688..4497    +  CDS            KanR: aminoglycoside phosphotransferase; aph(3')-Ia; confers resistance to kanamycin in bacteria or G418 (Geneticin®) in eukaryotes
   4513..4570    -  promoter       AmpR promoter (fragment): bla
   4596..5049    -  rep_origin     f1 ori (sequence partly withheld): f1 bacteriophage origin of replication; arrow indicates direction of (+) strand synthesis
   5116..5143    -  terminator     T7Te terminator: phage T7 early transcription terminator
   5213..5758    +  rep_origin     p15A ori: Plasmids containing the medium-copy-number p15A origin of replication can be propagated in E. coli cells that contain a second plasmid with the ColE1 origin.
   5846..5886    +  rep_origin     RSF ori (fragment): Plasmids containing the RSF 1030 origin of replication can be propagated in E. coli cells that contain additional plasmids with compatible origins.
   5998..6028    +  promoter       lac UV5 promoter: E. coli lac promoter with an "up" mutation
   6036..6052    +  protein_bind   lac operator: The lac repressor binds to the lac operator to inhibit transcription in E. coli. This inhibition can be relieved by adding lactose or isopropyl-β-D-thiogalactopyranoside (IPTG). lac repressor encoded by lacI
   6072..6096    +  CDS            lacZα (fragment): LacZα fragment of β-galactosidase; lacZ fragment
   6122..6865    +  CDS            rpoA (fragment): RPOA_ECO24 - Experimental evidence at protein level: Swiss-Prot protein existence level 1. DNA-dependent RNA polymerase catalyzes the transcription of DNA into RNA using the four ribonucleoside triphosphates as substrates. From Escherichia coli O139:H28 (strain E24377A / ETEC).
   7034..12      -  mobile_element IS1 (fragment) (across the origin): prokaryotic transposable element IS1
>Addgene plasmid #235107 | VN990 pB2Hws_v9_cI-Asf1B+rpoA-IP3 | addgene full sequence | sequence record 469072 | Addgene NGS Result
GGCAGCATCACCCGACGCACTTTGCGCCGAATAAATACCTGTGACGGAAGATCACTTCGCAGAATAAATA
AATCCTGGTGTCCCTGTTGATACCGGGAAGCCCTGGGCCAACTTTTGGCGAAAATGAGACGTTGATCGGC
ACGTAAGAGGTTCCAACTTTCACCATAATGAAATAAGATCACTACCGGGCGTATTTTTTGAGTTATCGAG
ATTTTCAGGAGCTAAGGAAGCTAAAATGGAGAAAAAAATCACTGGATATACCACCGTTGATATATCCCAA
TGGCATCGTAAAGAACATTTTGAGGCATTTCAGTCAGTTGCTCAATGTACCTATAACCAGACCGTTCAGC
TGGATATTACGGCCTTTTTAAAGACCGTAAAGAAAAATAAGCACAAGTTTTATCCGGCCTTTATTCACAT
TCTTGCCCGCCTGATGAATGCTCATCCGGAATTCCGTATGGCAATGAAAGACGGTGAGCTGGTGATATGG
GATAGTGTTCACCCTTGTTACACCGTTTTCCATGAGCAAACTGAAACGTTTTCATCGCTCTGGAGTGAAT
ACCACGACGATTTCCGGCAGTTTCTACACATATATTCGCAAGATGTGGCGTGTTACGGTGAAAACCTGGC
CTATTTCCCTAAAGGGTTTATTGAGAATATGTTTTTCGTCTCAGCCAATCCCTGGGTGAGTTTCACCAGT
TTTGATTTAAACGTGGCCAATATGGACAACTTCTTCGCCCCCGTTTTCACCATGGGCAAATATTATACGC
AAGGCGACAAGGTGCTGATGCCGCTGGCGATTCAGGTTCATCATGCCGTTTGTGATGGCTTCCATGTCGG
CAGAATGCTTAATGAATTACAACAGTACTGCGATGAGTGGCAGGGCGGGGCGTAATTTTTTTAAGGCAGT
TATTGGTGCCCTTAAACGCCTGGTTGCTACGCCTGAATAAGTGATAATAAGCGGATGAATGGCAGAAATT
CGAAAGCAAATTCGACCCGGTCGTCGGTTCAGGGCAGGGTCGTTAAATAGCCGCTTATGTCTATTGCTGG
TTTACCGGTTTATTGACTACCGGAAGCAGTGTGACCGTGTGCTTCTCAAATGCCTGAGGCCAGTTTGCTC
AGGCTCTCCCCGTGGAGGTAATAATTGACGATATGATCATTTATTCTGCCTCCCAGAGCCTGATAAAAAC
GGTTAGCGCTTCGTTAATACAGATGTAGGTGTTCCACAGGGTAGCCAGCAGCATCCTGCGATGCAGATCT
GTAAGGTAAGAGCTCTTATCAGTTATCCCAATTGATATGGAAGCGGGTAACACGCGGATTGGATGCCAGA
ATGTTGCGTTGCAGCTGACTAAAATCCGGTTTCATCGGCGGATTTTCACGCAGTTCCGGGTTCAGGTATT
CATTGTTAACGTAATAACCCACGCGGATGAATTCCTGGCCGTGATACGTGCAGGTAATCAGAACCACCGT
GACACCAACTGCGTCGGTTTCCGGAATCAGCGACGGGTTCGGAGCATCTGCTTGGAAAACAAACATATGA
CGACCTGCCGGGACCGGGCCCACCAGGACTGAGTCCAGGATCTGATCAAATTCTTCAGATTCCGCGCTGC
CCACATAGATAATTTTCCATTCCAGGTCATCGGCCAGCGCTTCGGAACATTCAAACGAGATTTCAAAGCG
GAACGGGCTATGGAACGGGGACGGATTTTCCAGCACTGCCACATTCAGCACCGAGACTTTCGCCATTGCG
GTACCGCCAAACGTCTCTTCAGGCCACTGACTAGCGATAACTTTCCCCACAACGGAACAACTCTCATTGC
ATGGGATCATTGGGTACTGTGGGTTTAGTGGTTGTAAAAACACCTGACCGCTATCCCTGATCAGTTTCTT
GAAGGTAAACTCATCACCCCCAAGTCTGGCTATGCAGAAATCACCTGGCTCAACAGCCTGCTCAGGGTCA
ACGAGAATTAACATTCCGTCAGGAAAGCTTGGCTTGGAGCCTGTTGGTGCGGTCATGGAATTACCTTCAA
CCTCAAGCCAGAATGCAGAATCACTGGCTTTTTTGGTTGTGCTTACCCATCTCTCCGCATCACCTTTGGT
AAAGGTTCTAAGCTCAGGTGAGAACATCCCTGCCTGAACATGAGAAAAAACAGGGTACTCATACTCACTT
CTAAGTGACGGCTGCATACTAACCGCTTCATACATCTCGTAGATTTCTCTGGCGATTGAAGGGCTAAATT
CTTCAACGCTAACTTTGAGAATTTTTGCAAGCAATGCGGCGTTATAAGCATTTAATGCATTGATGCCATT
AAATAAAGCACCAACGCCTGACTGCCCCATCCCCATCTTGTCTGCGACAGACGGCTGGGATAAGCCAAGT
TCATTTTTCTTTTTTTCATAAATTGCTTTAAGGCGACGTGCGTCCTCAAGCTGCTCTTGTGTTAATGGTT
TCTTTTTTGTGCTCATACGCTGTTTCCTGTGTGAAATTGTTATCCGCTCACAATTCCACACATTATACGA
GCCGGAAGCATAAAGTGTAAAGCCTGGGGTGCCTAATGAGTGAGAATTAGCTTATCGATGATAAGCTGTC
AAACATGAGAATTACAACTTATATCGTATGGGGCTGACTTCAGGTGCTACATTTGAAGAGATAAATTGCA
CTGAAATCTAGATGTCTCCAGACCGCTAGTAGACGAGTCCATGTGCTGGCGTTCAAATTTCGCAGCAGCG
GTTTCTTTACCAGACTCGAGAGCGAGGCTCTTCAAGCTCGCAAAATTGCTCTTCAAGCTCGCAAAAAACC
CCGCCCCTGACAGGGCGGGGTTTTTTCGCGTTCGATCCCGCGAAATTTAATTAACCAACACCGCCAGAGA
TACATTAGGCACCCCAGGCTTGACACTTTATGCTTCCGGCTCGGATACTGTGTGGAATTGAAAGAGGAAC
GTACGATGGTCAGTAAAGGCGAAGAGTTGTTTACGGGTGTAGTACCGATTTTAGTGGAACTCGATGGAGA
TGTGAATGGGCATAAATTTTCGGTTTCAGGTGAAGGTGAAGGAGATGCCACCTATGGCAAACTGACGCTG
AAGTTCATCTGTACGACAGGCAAACTGCCTGTTCCGTGGCCAACACTGGTTACTACGCTGACCTATGGCG
TTCAATGCTTTTCGCGTTATCCGGACCACATGAAACAGCATGACTTCTTTAAATCCGCGATGCCTGAAGG
TTACGTACAAGAACGCACCATCTTCTTCAAAGATGACGGGAACTACAAAACCCGTGCAGAGGTCAAATTT
GAGGGTGACACCCTTGTGAATCGGATTGAGCTGAAAGGCATTGACTTTAAAGAAGATGGCAACATTCTGG
GTCATAAACTGGAGTACAACTACAACAGCCATAACGTGTATATCATGGCGGACAAACAGAAGAATGGGAT
CAAAGTGAATTTCAAGATTCGCCACAACATTGAAGATGGTAGTGTGCAGTTAGCCGACCACTATCAGCAG
AATACCCCGATTGGCGATGGCCCAGTCTTGCTGCCGGATAATCATTACCTTAGCACCCAATCTGCGTTAA
GCAAAGATCCCAACGAAAAGCGCGATCACATGGTCCTCCTGGAATTTGTGACTGCTGCAGGCATCACTTT
GGGTATGGATGAACTGTATAAGTGAAATTCCTGGTCCAGGAATTTCACATATTCAACGGGAAACGTCTTG
CTCTAGGCCGCGATTAAATTCCAACATGGATGCTGATTTATATGGGTATAAATGGGCTCGCGATAATGTC
GGGCAATCAGGTGCGACAATCTATCGATTGTATGGGAAGCCCGATGCGCCAGAGTTGTTTCTGAAACATG
GCAAAGGTAGCGTTGCCAATGATGTTACAGATGAGATGGTCAGACTAAACTGGCTGACGGAATTTATGCC
TCTTCCGACCATCAAGCATTTTATCCGTACTCCTGATGATGCATGGTTACTCACCACTGCGATCCCCGGG
AAAACAGCATTCCAGGTATTAGAAGAATATCCTGATTCAGGTGAAAATATTGTTGATGCGCTGGCAGTGT
TCCTGCGCCGGTTGCATTCGATTCCTGTTTGTAATTGTCCTTTTAACAGCGATCGCGTATTTCGTCTCGC
TCAGGCGCAATCACGAATGAATAACGGTTTGGTTGATGCGAGTGATTTTGATGACGAGCGTAATGGCTGG
CCTGTTGAACAAGTCTGGAAAGAAATGCATAAACTTTTGCCATTCTCACCGGATTCAGTCGTCACTCATG
GTGATTTCTCACTTGATAACCTTATTTTTGACGAGGGGAAATTAATAGGTTGTATTGATGTTGGACGAGT
CGGAATCGCAGACCGATACCAGGATCTTGCCATCCTATGGAACTGCCTCGGTGAGTTTTCTCCTTCATTA
CAGAAACGGCTTTTTCAAAAATATGGTATTGATAATCCTGATATGAATAAATTGCAGTTTCATTTGATGC
TCGATGAGTTTTTCTAAGACTAGTGAATTAATTCATGAGCGGATACATATTTGAATGTATTTAGAAAAAT
AAACAAATAGGGGTTCCGCGCACATTTCCCCGAAAAGTGCCACCTAAATTGTAAGCGTTAATATTTTGTT
AAAATTCGCGTTAAATTTTTGTTAAATCAGCTCATTTTTTAACCAATAGGCCGAAATCGGCAAAATCCCT
TATAAATCAAAAGAATAGACCGAGATAGGGT
[37 nt withheld, positions 4722-4758]
AAAGAACGTGGACTCCAACGTCAAAGG
[49 nt withheld, positions 4786-4834]
T
[41 nt withheld, positions 4836-4876]
T
[49 nt withheld, positions 4878-4926]
G
[122 nt withheld, positions 4928-5049]
AGATCTAAATAATAAAAAAGCCGGATTAATAATCTGGCTTTTTATATTCTCTCTCTAGTATATAAACGCA
GAAAGGCCCACCCGAAGGTGAGCCAGTGTGACGAACCCCCGCCTCAGAGTGGGAAAGCTAGAAATATTTT
ATCTGATTAATAAGATGATCTTCTTGAGATCGTTTTGGTCTGCGCGTAATCTCTTGCTCTGAAAACGAAA
AAACCGCCTTGCAGGGCGGTTTTTCGAAGGTTCTCTGAGCTACCAACTCTTTGAACCGAGGTAACTGGCT
TGGAGGAGCGCAGTCACCAAAACTTGTCCTTTCAGTTTAGCCTTAACCGGCGCATGACTTCAAGACTAAC
TCCTCTAAATCAATTACCAGTGGCTGCTGCCAGTGGTGCTTTTGCATGTCTTTCCGGGTTGGACTCAAGA
CGATAGTTACCGGATAAGGCGCAGCGGTCGGACTGAACGGGGGGTTCGTGCATACAGTCCAGCTTGGAGC
GAACTGCCTACCCGGAACTGAGTGTCAGGCGTGGAATGAGACAAACGCGGCCATAACAGCGGAATGACAC
CGGTAAACCGAAAGGCAGGAACAGGAGAGCGCACGAGGGAGCCGCCAGGGGGAAACGCCTGGTATCTTTA
TAGTCCTGTCGGGTTTCGCCACCACTGATTTGAGCGTCAGATTTCGTGATGCTTGTCAGGGGGGCGGAGC
CTATGGAAAAACGGCTTTGCCGCGGCCCTCTCACTTCCCTGTTAAGTATCTTCCTGGCATCTTCCAGGAA
ATCTCCGCCCCGTTCGTAAGCCATTTCCGCTCTCCGCAGTCGAACGACCGAGCGTAGCGAGTCAGTGCGA
ACGATCAAAAATAAGTGCCTTCCCATCAAAAAAATATTGACAACATAAAAAACTTTGTGTTATACTTGTA
ACGCTACATGGAGATTAACTCAATCTAGCTAGAGAGGCTTTACACTTTATGCTTCCGGCTCGTATAATGT
GTGGAATTGTGAGCGGATAACAATTTCACACAGGAAACAGCTATGACCATGATTACGGATTCACTGGAAC
TCTAGACCAAAGAGAGGACACAATGCAGGGTTCTGTGACAGAGTTTCTAAAACCGCGCCTGGTTGATATC
GAGCAAGTGAGTTCGACGCACGCCAAGGTGACCCTTGAGCCTTTAGAGCGTGGCTTTGGCCATACTCTGG
GTAACGCACTGCGCCGTATTCTGCTCTCATCGATGCCGGGTTGCGCGGTGACCGAGGTTGAGATTGATGG
TGTACTACATGAGTACAGCACCAAAGAAGGCGTTCAGGAAGATATCCTGGAAATCCTGCTCAACCTGAAA
GGGCTGGCGGTGAGAGTTCAGGGCAAAGATGAAGTTATTCTTACCTTGAATAAATCTGGCATTGGCCCTG
TGACTGCAGCCGATATCACCCACGACGGTGATGTCGAAATCGTCAAGCCGCAGCACGTGATCTGCCACCT
GACCGATGAGAACGCGTCTATTAGCATGCGTATCAAAGTTCAGCGCGGTCGTGGTTATGTGCCGGCTTCT
ACCCGAATTCATTCGGAAGAAGATGAGCGCCCAATCGGCCGTCTGCTGGTCGACGCATGCTACAGCCCTG
TGGAGCGTATTGCCTACAATGTTGAAGCAGCGCGTGTAGAACAGCGTACCGACCTGGACAAGCTGGTCAT
CGAAATGGAAACCAACGGCACAATCGATCCTGAAGAGGCGATTCGTCGTGCGGCAACCATTCTGGCTGAA
CAACTGGAAGCTTTCGTTGACTTACGTGATGTACGTCAGCCTGAAGTGAAAGAAGAGAAACCAGAGGCGG
CCGCAGCAAGCACCGAACGCAAATGGGCAGAACTGGCACGTCGTATTCGTGGTGCAGGCGGTGTTACCCT
CAATGGTTTTGGTTGAGGATCCTCTACGCCGGACGCACTCGGTTCCAAAAAAAAAAAAAAAGACGCTGAA
AAGCGTCTTTTTTTTTTTTGGTCCCCACTGGAGCACCTCAAAAACACCATCATACACTAAATCAGTAAGT
T
