>Addgene plasmid #235107 | VN990 pB2Hws_v9_cI-Asf1B+rpoA-IP3 | depositor partial sequence | sequence record 462564 | cI_E34P-Asf1B
ATGAGCACAAAAAAGAAACCATTAACACAAGAGCAGCTTGAGGACGCACGTCGCCTTAAAGCAATTTATG
AAAAAAAGAAAAATGAACTTGGCTTATCCCAGCCGTCTGTCGCAGACAAGATGGGGATGGGGCAGTCAGG
CGTTGGTGCTTTATTTAATGGCATCAATGCATTAAATGCTTATAACGCCGCATTGCTTGCAAAAATTCTC
AAAGTTAGCGTTGAAGAATTTAGCCCTTCAATCGCCAGAGAAATCTACGAGATGTATGAAGCGGTTAGTA
TGCAGCCGTCACTTAGAAGTGAGTATGAGTACCCTGTTTTTTCTCATGTTCAGGCAGGGATGTTCTCACC
TGAGCTTAGAACCTTTACCAAAGGTGATGCGGAGAGATGGGTAAGCACAACCAAAAAAGCCAGTGATTCT
GCATTCTGGCTTGAGGTTGAAGGTAATTCCATGACCGCACCAACAGGCTCCAAGCCAAGCTTTCCTGACG
GAATGTTAATTCTCGTTGACCCTGAGCAGGCTGTTGAGCCAGGTGATTTCTGCATAGCCAGACTTGGGGG
TGATGAGTTTACCTTCAAGAAACTGATCAGGGATAGCGGTCAGGTGTTTTTACAACCACTAAACCCACAG
TACCCAATGATCCCATGCAATGAGAGTTGTTCCGTTGTGGGGAAAGTTATCGCTAGTCAGTGGCCTGAAG
AGACGTTTGGCGGTACCGCAATGGCGAAAGTCTCGGTGCTGAATGTGGCAGTGCTGGAAAATCCGTCCCC
GTTCCATAGCCCGTTCCGCTTTGAAATCTCGTTTGAATGTTCCGAAGCGCTGGCCGATGACCTGGAATGG
AAAATTATCTATGTGGGCAGCGCGGAATCTGAAGAATTTGATCAGATCCTGGACTCAGTCCTGGTGGGCC
CGGTCCCGGCAGGTCGTCATATGTTTGTTTTCCAAGCAGATGCTCCGAACCCGTCGCTGATTCCGGAAAC
CGACGCAGTTGGTGTCACGGTGGTTCTGATTACCTGCACGTATCACGGCCAGGAATTCATCCGCGTGGGT
TATTACGTTAACAATGAATACCTGAACCCGGAACTGCGTGAAAATCCGCCGATGAAACCGGATTTTAGTC
AGCTGCAACGCAACATTCTGGCATCCAATCCGCGTGTTACCCGCTTCCATATCAATTGGGATAACTGA
