>Addgene plasmid #235107 | VN990 pB2Hws_v9_cI-Asf1B+rpoA-IP3 | depositor partial sequence | sequence record 462565 | RpoA-IP3
ATGCAGGGTTCTGTGACAGAGTTTCTAAAACCGCGCCTGGTTGATATCGAGCAAGTGAGTTCGACGCACG
CCAAGGTGACCCTTGAGCCTTTAGAGCGTGGCTTTGGCCATACTCTGGGTAACGCACTGCGCCGTATTCT
GCTCTCATCGATGCCGGGTTGCGCGGTGACCGAGGTTGAGATTGATGGTGTACTACATGAGTACAGCACC
AAAGAAGGCGTTCAGGAAGATATCCTGGAAATCCTGCTCAACCTGAAAGGGCTGGCGGTGAGAGTTCAGG
GCAAAGATGAAGTTATTCTTACCTTGAATAAATCTGGCATTGGCCCTGTGACTGCAGCCGATATCACCCA
CGACGGTGATGTCGAAATCGTCAAGCCGCAGCACGTGATCTGCCACCTGACCGATGAGAACGCGTCTATT
AGCATGCGTATCAAAGTTCAGCGCGGTCGTGGTTATGTGCCGGCTTCTACCCGAATTCATTCGGAAGAAG
ATGAGCGCCCAATCGGCCGTCTGCTGGTCGACGCATGCTACAGCCCTGTGGAGCGTATTGCCTACAATGT
TGAAGCAGCGCGTGTAGAACAGCGTACCGACCTGGACAAGCTGGTCATCGAAATGGAAACCAACGGCACA
ATCGATCCTGAAGAGGCGATTCGTCGTGCGGCAACCATTCTGGCTGAACAACTGGAAGCTTTCGTTGACT
TACGTGATGTACGTCAGCCTGAAGTGAAAGAAGAGAAACCAGAGGCGGCCGCAGCAAGCACCGAACGCAA
ATGGGCAGAACTGGCACGTCGTATTCGTGGTGCAGGCGGTGTTACCCTCAATGGTTTTGGTTGA
